Addgene plasmid #138920: pPD926 ZF158x7-Compact_EYFP
Purpose: EYFP reporter vector for the ZF158x7-Compact promoter
Depositing lab: Joshua Leonard. Depositing organization: Northwestern University. Publication: The COMET toolkit for composing customizable genetic programs in mammalian cells. Donahue PS, Draut JW, Muldoon JJ, Edelstein HI, Bagheri N, Leonard JN. Nat Commun. 2020 Feb 7;11(1):779. doi: 10.1038/s41467-019-14147-5. PubMed 32034124.
Backbone
  Vector backbone: pPD540 Reporter Template v3
  Vector type: Mammalian Expression, Synthetic Biology
Growth in bacteria
  Bacterial resistance: Ampicillin, 100 μg/mL
  Growth temperature: 37°C
  Growth strain: DH5alpha
  Copy number: High Copy
Gene/Insert
  Gene/Insert name: ZF158x7-Compact
  Species: Synthetic
  Promoter: ZF158x7-Compact
  Cloning method: Restriction Enzyme; 5′ cloning site BglII (not destroyed); 3′ cloning site NheI (not destroyed)
  Sequencing primers: 5′ CGACACGGAAATGTTGAATAC; 3′ TAGAAGGCACAGTCGAGG
Terms and licenses: Academic/Nonprofit Terms; Industry Terms: Not Available to Industry
Depositor comments: Leonard Lab plasmid reference number: L1471
How to cite: pPD926 ZF158x7-Compact_EYFP was a gift from Joshua Leonard (Addgene plasmid # 138920 ; http://n2t.net/addgene:138920 ; RRID:Addgene_138920)
