[The description below was written by a language model from this plasmid's Addgene catalogue record and pLannotate feature annotations shown in this document.]
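Description:
pPD926 ZF158x7-Compact_EYFP is a 4.3 kb mammalian expression reporter plasmid built on the pPD540 Reporter Template v3 backbone and belonging to the COMET toolkit of composable synthetic transcription parts for mammalian cells. It is propagated in E. coli as a high-copy plasmid through a ColE1/pUC-type origin and selected with ampicillin via the β-lactamase gene under its native promoter. An f1 phage origin is also present, along with residual lac promoter/operator, CAP site and lacI fragments that are carried over from the parental cloning vector.

The payload is a synthetic inducible promoter, ZF158x7-Compact, cloned between retained BglII and NheI sites upstream of the reporter. The name suggests seven closely spaced binding sites for the zinc-finger domain ZF158, although the feature table does not annotate these sites individually. It does detect a fragment of a minimal TATA-box promoter with low basal activity immediately upstream of the EYFP coding sequence, which is terminated by the bovine growth hormone polyadenylation signal. In this arrangement EYFP fluorescence should stay low unless a cognate zinc-finger transcription factor binds the upstream array and recruits transcriptional machinery to the minimal promoter, so the plasmid serves as a fluorescent readout of that factor's activity.

Downstream, an SV40 early promoter and SV40 poly(A) signal flank only a short fragment of a bleomycin-resistance (ble) coding sequence, so the annotation gives no evidence of a functional mammalian selection marker. That is consistent with use by transient transfection. The plasmid is typically co-delivered with COMET zinc-finger activators or inhibitors to characterize promoter responses and to build genetic programs.
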