Features (pLannotate 1.2.2; 16 found; start..end, strand, type, name):
    171..187     +  promoter       minP (fragment): minimal TATA-box promoter with low basal activity
    229..945     +  CDS            EYFP: EYFP is a basic (constitutively fluorescent) green/yellow fluorescent protein published in 1996, derived from Aequorea victoria. It is reported to be a very rapidly-maturing weak dimer with high acid sensitivity.
    999..1110    +  polyA_signal   bGH poly(A) signal: bovine growth hormone polyadenylation signal
   1227..1248    +  promoter       SV40 promoter (fragment): SV40 enhancer and early promoter
   1269..1697    +  rep_origin     f1 ori (sequence partly withheld): f1 bacteriophage origin of replication; arrow indicates direction of (+) strand synthesis
   1702..1724    +  promoter       SV40 promoter (fragment): SV40 enhancer and early promoter
   1725..1916    +  promoter       SV40 promoter: SV40 early promoter
   1943..2041    +  CDS            ble (fragment): BLE_KLEPN - Experimental evidence at protein level: Swiss-Prot protein existence level 1. Binding protein with a strong affinity to the bleomycin family of antibiotics. Binds to CL990; an antimitotic-antibiotic compound. From Klebsiella pneumoniae.
   2036..2157    +  polyA_signal   SV40 poly(A) signal: SV40 polyadenylation signal
   2230..2246    -  protein_bind   lac operator: The lac repressor binds to the lac operator to inhibit transcription in E. coli. This inhibition can be relieved by adding lactose or isopropyl-β-D-thiogalactopyranoside (IPTG). lac repressor encoded by lacI
   2254..2284    -  promoter       lac promoter: promoter for the E. coli lac operon
   2299..2320    -  protein_bind   CAP binding site: CAP binding activates transcription in the presence of cAMP. E. coli catabolite activator protein
   2333..2425    -  CDS            lacI (fragment): lac repressor; lacI; The lac repressor binds to the lac operator to inhibit transcription in E. coli. This inhibition can be relieved by adding lactose or isopropyl-β-D-thiogalactopyranoside (IPTG).
   2608..3196    -  rep_origin     ori: high-copy-number ColE1/pMB1/pBR322/pUC origin of replication
   3367..4227    -  CDS            AmpR: β-lactamase; bla; confers resistance to ampicillin, carbenicillin, and related antibiotics
   4228..4332    -  promoter       AmpR promoter: bla
>Addgene plasmid #138920 | pPD926 ZF158x7-Compact_EYFP | addgene full sequence | sequence record 324504 | Addgene NGS Result
GTGCCACCTGACGTCGACGGATCGGGAGATCTGCGAGTCAGTGCAGACGGCAAGTGGTCGATGTAGATGG
AGCGACTGTAGATGGAGACGCTGTAGATGGAGGATCTGTAGATGGAGGCTTTGTAGATGGAGAGCCTGTA
GATGGAGGCCGTGTAGATGGAGACGCTCTCTAGAGGGTATATAATGGGGGCCACTAGTCTACTACCAGAG
CTCATCGCTAGCGCCACCATGGTGAGCAAGGGCGAGGAGCTGTTCACCGGGGTGGTGCCCATCCTGGTCG
AGCTGGACGGCGACGTAAACGGCCACAAGTTCAGCGTGTCCGGCGAGGGCGAGGGCGATGCCACCTACGG
CAAGCTGACCCTGAAGTTCATCTGCACCACCGGCAAGCTGCCCGTGCCCTGGCCCACCCTCGTGACCACC
TTCGGCTACGGCCTGCAGTGCTTCGCCCGCTACCCCGACCACATGAAGCAGCACGACTTCTTCAAGTCCG
CCATGCCCGAAGGCTACGTCCAGGAGCGCACCATCTTCTTCAAGGACGACGGCAACTACAAGACCCGCGC
CGAGGTGAAGTTCGAGGGCGACACCCTGGTGAACCGCATCGAGCTGAAGGGCATCGACTTCAAGGAGGAC
GGCAACATCCTGGGGCACAAGCTGGAGTACAACTACAACAGCCACAACGTCTATATCATGGCCGACAAGC
AGAAGAACGGCATCAAGGTGAACTTCAAGATCCGCCACAACATCGAGGACGGCAGCGTGCAGCTCGCCGA
CCACTACCAGCAGAACACCCCCATCGGCGACGGCCCCGTGCTGCTGCCCGACAACCACTACCTGAGCTAC
CAGTCCGCCCTGAGCAAAGACCCCAACGAGAAGCGCGATCACATGGTCCTGCTGGAGTTCGTGACCGCCG
CCGGGATCACTCTCGGCATGGACGAGCTGTACAAGTAGGCGGCCGCTCGAGTCTAGAGGGCCCGTTTAAA
CCCGCTGATCAGCCTCGACTGTGCCTTCTAGTTGCCAGCCATCTGTTGTTTGCCCCTCCCCCGTGCCTTC
CTTGACCCTGGAAGGTGCCACTCCCACTGTCCTTTCCTAATAAAATGAGGAAATTGCATCGCATTGTCTG
AGTAGGTGTCATTCTATTCTGGGGGGTGGGGTGGGGCAGGACAGCAAGGGGGAGGATTGGGAAGTCAATA
GCAGGCATGCTGGGGATGCGGTGGGCTCTATGGCTTCTGAGGCGGAAAGAACCAGCTGGGGCTCTAGGGG
GTATCCCC
[124 nt withheld, positions 1269-1392]
C
[91 nt withheld, positions 1394-1484]
A
[49 nt withheld, positions 1486-1534]
CCTTTGACGTTGGAGTCCACGTTCTTT
[37 nt withheld, positions 1562-1598]
ACCCTATCTCGGTCTATTCTTTTGATTTATAAGGGATTTTGCCGATTTCGGCCTATTGGTTAAAAAATGA
GCTGATTTAACAAAAATTTAACGCGAATTAATTCTGTGGAATGTGTGTCAGTTAGGCTCAATTAGTCAGC
AACCATAGTCCCGCCCCTAACTCCGCCCATCCCGCCCCTAACTCCGCCCAGTTCCGCCCATTCTCCGCCC
CATGGCTGACTAATTTTTTTTATTTATGCAGAGGCCGAGGCCGCCTCTGCCTCTGAGCTATTCCAGAAGT
AGTGAGGAGGCTTTTTTGGAGGCCTAGGCTTTTGCAAAAAGCTCCCGGGAGCTTGTATATCCATTTTCGG
AGGTTGGGCTTCGGAATCGTTTTCCGGGACGCCGGCTGGATGATCCTCCAGCGCGGGGATCTCATGCTGG
AGTTCTTCGCCCACCCCAACTTGTTTATTGCAGCTTATAATGGTTACAAATAAAGCAATAGCATCACAAA
TTTCACAAATAAAGCATTTTTTTCACTGCATTCTAGTTGTGGTTTGTCCAAACTCATCAATGTATCTTAT
CATGTCTGTATACCGTCGACCTCTAGCTAGAGCTTGGCGTAATCATGGTCATAGCTGTTTCCTGTGTGAA
ATTGTTATCCGCTCACAATTCCACACAACATACGAGCCGGAAGCATAAAGTGTAAAGCCTGGGGTGCCTA
ATGAGTGAGCTAACTCACATTAATTGCGTTGCGCTCACTGCCCGCTTTCCAGTCGGGAAACCTGTCGTGC
CAGCTGCATTAATGAATCGGCCAACGCGCGGGGAGAGGCGGTTTGCGTATTGGGCGCTCTTCCGCTTCCT
CGCTCACTGACTCGCTGCGCTCGGTCGTTCGGCTGCGGCGAGCGGTATCAGCTCACTCAAAGGCGGTAAT
ACGGTTATCCACAGAATCAGGGGATAACGCAGGAAAGAACATGTGAGCAAAAGGCCAGCAAAAGGCCAGG
AACCGTAAAAAGGCCGCGTTGCTGGCGTTTTTCCATAGGCTCCGCCCCCCTGACGAGCATCACAAAAATC
GACGCTCAAGTCAGAGGTGGCGAAACCCGACAGGACTATAAAGATACCAGGCGTTTCCCCCTGGAAGCTC
CCTCGTGCGCTCTCCTGTTCCGACCCTGCCGCTTACCGGATACCTGTCCGCCTTTCTCCCTTCGGGAAGC
GTGGCGCTTTCTCATAGCTCACGCTGTAGGTATCTCAGTTCGGTGTAGGTCGTTCGCTCCAAGCTGGGCT
GTGTGCACGAACCCCCCGTTCAGCCCGACCGCTGCGCCTTATCCGGTAACTATCGTCTTGAGTCCAACCC
GGTAAGACACGACTTATCGCCACTGGCAGCAGCCACTGGTAACAGGATTAGCAGAGCGAGGTATGTAGGC
GGTGCTACAGAGTTCTTGAAGTGGTGGCCTAACTACGGCTACACTAGAAGAACAGTATTTGGTATCTGCG
CTCTGCTGAAGCCAGTTACCTTCGGAAAAAGAGTTGGTAGCTCTTGATCCGGCAAACAAACCACCGCTGG
TAGCGGTGGTTTTTTTGTTTGCAAGCAGCAGATTACGCGCAGAAAAAAAGGATCTCAAGAAGATCCTTTG
ATCTTTTCTACGGGGTCTGACGCTCAGTGGAACGAAAACTCACGTTAAGGGATTTTGGTCATGAGATTAT
CAAAAAGGATCTTCACCTAGATCCTTTTAAATTAAAAATGAAGTTTTAAATCAATCTAAAGTATATATGA
GTAAACTTGGTCTGACAGTTACCAATGCTTAATCAGTGAGGCACCTATCTCAGCGATCTGTCTATTTCGT
TCATCCATAGTTGCCTGACTCCCCGTCGTGTAGATAACTACGATACGGGAGGGCTTACCATCTGGCCCCA
GTGCTGCAATGATACCGCGAGATCCACGCTCACCGGCTCCAGATTTATCAGCAATAAACCAGCCAGCCGG
AAGGGCCGAGCGCAGAAGTGGTCCTGCAACTTTATCCGCCTCCATCCAGTCTATTAATTGTTGCCGGGAA
GCTAGAGTAAGTAGTTCGCCAGTTAATAGTTTGCGCAACGTTGTTGCCATTGCTACAGGCATCGTGGTGT
CACGCTCGTCGTTTGGTATGGCTTCATTCAGCTCCGGTTCCCAACGATCAAGGCGAGTTACATGATCCCC
CATGTTGTGCAAAAAAGCGGTTAGCTCCTTCGGTCCTCCGATCGTTGTCAGAAGTAAGTTGGCCGCAGTG
TTATCACTCATGGTTATGGCAGCACTGCATAATTCTCTTACTGTCATGCCATCCGTAAGATGCTTTTCTG
TGACTGGTGAGTACTCAACCAAGTCATTCTGAGAATAGTGTATGCGGCGACCGAGTTGCTCTTGCCCGGC
GTCAATACGGGATAATACCGCGCCACATAGCAGAACTTTAAAAGTGCTCATCATTGGAAAACGTTCTTCG
GGGCGAAAACTCTCAAGGATCTTACCGCTGTTGAGATCCAGTTCGATGTAACCCACTCGTGCACCCAACT
GATCTTCAGCATCTTTTACTTTCACCAGCGTTTCTGGGTGAGCAAAAACAGGAAGGCAAAATGCCGCAAA
AAAGGGAATAAGGGCGACACGGAAATGTTGAATACTCATACTCTTCCTTTTTCAATATTATTGAAGCATT
TATCAGGGTTATTGTCTCATGAGCGGATACATATTTGAATGTATTTAGAAAAATAAACAAATAGGGGTTC
CGCGCACATTTCCCCGAAAA
