>Addgene plasmid #138920 | pPD926 ZF158x7-Compact_EYFP | depositor partial sequence | sequence record 268507 | ZF158x7-Compact promoter
AGATCTGCGAGTCAGTGCAGACGGCAAGTGGTCGATGTAGATGGAGCGACTGTAGATGGAGACGCTGTAG
ATGGAGGATCTGTAGATGGAGGCTTTGTAGATGGAGAGCCTGTAGATGGAGGCCGTGTAGATGGAGACGC
TCTCTAGAGGGTATATAATGGGGGCCACTAGTCTACTACCAGAGCTCATCGCTAGC
